Addgene plasmid #216077: pRDA_722
Purpose: (Empty Backbone) CMV-driven, lentiCRISPRv2-based destination vector (preferred over pRDA_512)
Depositing lab: John Doench. Publication: Modular vector assembly enables rapid assessment of emerging CRISPR technologies. McGee AV, Liu YV, Griffith AL, Szegletes ZM, Wen B, Kraus C, Miller NW, Steger RJ, Escude Velasco B, Bosch JA, Zirin JD, Viswanatha R, Sontheimer EJ, Goodale A, Greene MA, Green TM, Doench JG. Cell Genom. 2024 Mar 13;4(3):100519. doi: 10.1016/j.xgen.2024.100519. PubMed 38484704.
Backbone
  Vector backbone: pRDA_722
  Vector type: Lentiviral, CRISPR ; Destination
Growth in bacteria
  Bacterial resistance: Ampicillin, 100 μg/mL
  Growth temperature: 37°C
  Growth strain: NEB Stable
  Copy number: Unknown
Gene/Insert
  Gene/Insert name: None
Resource information
  A portion of this plasmid was derived from a plasmid made by: Genscript ID: U2994GJ140-3
Terms and licenses: Academic/Nonprofit Terms; Industry Terms: Not Available to Industry
Depositor comments: Please visit https://www.biorxiv.org/content/10.1101/2023.10.25.564061v1 for bioRxiv preprint.
How to cite: pRDA_722 was a gift from John Doench (Addgene plasmid # 216077 ; http://n2t.net/addgene:216077 ; RRID:Addgene_216077)
