[The description below was written by a language model from this plasmid's Addgene catalogue record and pLannotate feature annotations shown in this document.]
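Description:
pRDA_722 is an empty lentiviral destination vector derived from the lentiCRISPRv2 architecture, intended as a recipient backbone into which CRISPR expression modules are assembled. The record describes it as CMV-driven and as the preferred alternative to an earlier destination vector, pRDA_512. It carries no insert. In bacteria it is maintained through a high-copy ColE1/pUC-type origin and selected with ampicillin via the β-lactamase gene. An f1 origin and remnants of lac regulatory sequence are also present in the backbone.

The viral portion has a third-generation-style layout. A CMV enhancer and promoter sit directly upstream of a truncated HIV-1 5' LTR, so genomic RNA transcription in packaging cells is driven by CMV, which appears to be what "CMV-driven" refers to. This is followed by the Ψ packaging signal with a partial gag sequence, the Rev response element for Rev-dependent nuclear export, and the cPPT/CTS, which aids nuclear import of the viral genome. Between the cPPT/CTS and the WPRE lies a stretch of roughly 500 nt with no annotated features, presumably the site where modules are inserted, although the record does not state the cloning mechanism or the sequence there. No internal promoter, guide RNA scaffold, Cas gene or mammalian selection marker is annotated within the proviral region, so these would be supplied by the assembled fragments. The WPRE enhances transcript expression, and a truncated 3' LTR (labelled by the annotation tool as a 5' LTR) and a bGH polyadenylation signal close the cassette. Outside the LTRs, an SV40/EM7-driven bleomycin/Zeocin resistance cassette with an SV40 polyadenylation signal remains from the parental backbone and would not be packaged into virus.
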