Features (pLannotate 1.2.2; 27 found; start..end, strand, type, name):
     31..83      -  misc_feature   bom (fragment): basis of mobility region from pBR322
    238..617     +  enhancer       CMV enhancer: human cytomegalovirus immediate early enhancer
    618..817     +  promoter       CMV promoter: human cytomegalovirus (CMV) immediate early promoter
    835..1015    +  LTR            5' LTR (truncated): truncated 5' long terminal repeat (LTR) from HIV-1
   1062..1187    +  misc_feature   HIV-1 Ψ: packaging signal of human immunodeficiency virus type 1
   1171..1534    +  CDS            HIV-1 gag (fragment): gag protein from human immunodeficiency virus 1; gag
   1680..1913    +  misc_feature   RRE: The Rev response element (RRE) of HIV-1 allows for Rev-dependent mRNA export from the nucleus to the cytoplasm.
   2290..2390    +  CDS            Rev (fragment): human immunodeficiency virus 1 (HIV-1) Rev protein; rev; enhances nuclear export of unspliced and incompletely spliced viral mRNAs
   2440..2557    +  misc_feature   cPPT/CTS: central polypurine tract and central termination sequence of HIV-1
   3057..3645    +  misc_feature   WPRE: woodchuck hepatitis virus posttranscriptional regulatory element
   3641..3784    +  CDS            nef (fragment): NEF_HV1LA - Experimental evidence at protein level: Swiss-Prot protein existence level 1. Extracellular Nef protein targets CD4(+) T-lymphocytes for apoptosis by interacting with CXCR4 surface receptors. From Human immunodeficiency virus type 1 group M subtype B (isolate Lai) (HIV-1).
   3770..3950    +  LTR            5' LTR (truncated): truncated 5' long terminal repeat (LTR) from HIV-1
   3982..4093    +  polyA_signal   bGH poly(A) signal: bovine growth hormone polyadenylation signal
   4210..4231    +  promoter       SV40 promoter (fragment): SV40 enhancer and early promoter
   4252..4680    +  rep_origin     f1 ori (sequence partly withheld): f1 bacteriophage origin of replication; arrow indicates direction of (+) strand synthesis
   4694..5023    +  promoter       SV40 promoter: SV40 enhancer and early promoter
   5071..5118    +  promoter       EM7 promoter: synthetic bacterial promoter&nbsp
   5137..5511    +  CDS            BleoR: antibiotic-binding protein; Sh ble from Streptoalloteichus hindustanus; confers resistance to bleomycin, phleomycin, and Zeocin™
   5521..5646    +  CDS            ble (fragment): BLE_KLEPN - Experimental evidence at protein level: Swiss-Prot protein existence level 1. Binding protein with a strong affinity to the bleomycin family of antibiotics. Binds to CL990; an antimitotic-antibiotic compound. From Klebsiella pneumoniae.
   5641..5762    +  polyA_signal   SV40 poly(A) signal: SV40 polyadenylation signal
   5835..5851    -  protein_bind   lac operator: The lac repressor binds to the lac operator to inhibit transcription in E. coli. This inhibition can be relieved by adding lactose or isopropyl-β-D-thiogalactopyranoside (IPTG). lac repressor encoded by lacI
   5859..5889    -  promoter       lac promoter: promoter for the E. coli lac operon
   5904..5925    -  protein_bind   CAP binding site: CAP binding activates transcription in the presence of cAMP. E. coli catabolite activator protein
   5938..6030    -  CDS            lacI (fragment): lac repressor; lacI; The lac repressor binds to the lac operator to inhibit transcription in E. coli. This inhibition can be relieved by adding lactose or isopropyl-β-D-thiogalactopyranoside (IPTG).
   6213..6801    -  rep_origin     ori: high-copy-number ColE1/pMB1/pBR322/pUC origin of replication
   6972..7832    -  CDS            AmpR: β-lactamase; bla; confers resistance to ampicillin, carbenicillin, and related antibiotics
   7833..7937    -  promoter       AmpR promoter: bla
>Addgene plasmid #216077 | pRDA_722 | addgene full sequence | sequence record 431423 | Addgene NGS Result
GTCGACGGATCGGGAGATCTCCCGATCCCCTATGGTGCACTCTCAGTACAATCTGCTCTGATGCCGCATA
GTTAAGCCAGTATCTGCTCCCTGCTTGTGTGTTGGAGGTCGCTGAGTAGTGCGCGAGCAAAATTTAAGCT
ACAACAAGGCAAGGCTTGACCGACAATTGCATGAAGAATCTGCTTAGGGTTAGGCGTTTTGCGCTGCTTC
GCGATGTACGGGCCAGATATACGCGTTGACATTGATTATTGACTAGTTATTAATAGTAATCAATTACGGG
GTCATTAGTTCATAGCCCATATATGGAGTTCCGCGTTACATAACTTACGGTAAATGGCCCGCCTGGCTGA
CCGCCCAACGACCCCCGCCCATTGACGTCAATAATGACGTATGTTCCCATAGTAACGCCAATAGGGACTT
TCCATTGACGTCAATGGGTGGAGTATTTACGGTAAACTGCCCACTTGGCAGTACATCAAGTGTATCATAT
GCCAAGTACGCCCCCTATTGACGTCAATGACGGTAAATGGCCCGCCTGGCATTATGCCCAGTACATGACC
TTATGGGACTTTCCTACTTGGCAGTACATCTACGTATTAGTCATCGCTATTACCATGGTGATGCGGTTTT
GGCAGTACATCAATGGGCGTGGATAGCGGTTTGACTCACGGGGATTTCCAAGTCTCCACCCCATTGACGT
CAATGGGAGTTTGTTTTGGCACCAAAATCAACGGGACTTTCCAAAATGTCGTAACAACTCCGCCCCATTG
ACGCAAATGGGCGGTAGGCGTGTACGGTGGGAGGTCTATATAAGCAGCGCGTTTTGCCTGTACTGGGTCT
CTCTGGTTAGACCAGATCTGAGCCTGGGAGCTCTCTGGCTAACTAGGGAACCCACTGCTTAAGCCTCAAT
AAAGCTTGCCTTGAGTGCTTCAAGTAGTGTGTGCCCGTCTGTTGTGTGACTCTGGTAACTAGAGATCCCT
CAGACCCTTTTAGTCAGTGTGGAAAATCTCTAGCAGTGGCGCCCGAACAGGGACTTGAAAGCGAAAGGGA
AACCAGAGGAGCTCTCTCGACGCAGGACTCGGCTTGCTGAAGCGCGCACGGCAAGAGGCGAGGGGCGGCG
ACTGGTGAGTACGCCAAAAATTTTGACTAGCGGAGGCTAGAAGGAGAGAGATGGGTGCGAGAGCGTCAGT
ATTAAGCGGGGGAGAATTAGATCGCGATGGGAAAAAATTCGGTTAAGGCCAGGGGGAAAGAAAAAATATA
AATTAAAACATATAGTATGGGCAAGCAGGGAGCTAGAACGATTCGCAGTTAATCCTGGCCTGTTAGAAAC
ATCAGAAGGCTGTAGACAAATACTGGGACAGCTACAACCATCCCTTCAGACAGGATCAGAAGAACTTAGA
TCATTATATAATACAGTAGCAACCCTCTATTGTGTGCATCAAAGGATAGAGATAAAAGACACCAAGGAAG
CTTTAGACAAGATAGAGGAAGAGCAAAACAAAAGTAAGACCACCGCACAGCAAGCGGCCGCTGATCTTCA
GACCTGGAGGAGGAGATATGAGGGACAATTGGAGAAGTGAATTATATAAATATAAAGTAGTAAAAATTGA
ACCATTAGGAGTAGCACCCACCAAGGCAAAGAGAAGAGTGGTGCAGAGAGAAAAAAGAGCAGTGGGAATA
GGAGCTTTGTTCCTTGGGTTCTTGGGAGCAGCAGGAAGCACTATGGGCGCAGCGTCAATGACGCTGACGG
TACAGGCCAGACAATTATTGTCTGGTATAGTGCAGCAGCAGAACAATTTGCTGAGGGCTATTGAGGCGCA
ACAGCATCTGTTGCAACTCACAGTCTGGGGCATCAAGCAGCTCCAGGCAAGAATCCTGGCTGTGGAAAGA
TACCTAAAGGATCAACAGCTCCTGGGGATTTGGGGTTGCTCTGGAAAACTCATTTGCACCACTGCTGTGC
CTTGGAATGCTAGTTGGAGTAATAAATCTCTGGAACAGATTTGGAATCACACGACCTGGATGGAGTGGGA
CAGAGAAATTAACAATTACACAAGCTTAATACACTCCTTAATTGAAGAATCGCAAAACCAGCAAGAAAAG
AATGAACAAGAATTATTGGAATTAGATAAATGGGCAAGTTTGTGGAATTGGTTTAACATAACAAATTGGC
TGTGGTATATAAAATTATTCATAATGATAGTAGGAGGCTTGGTAGGTTTAAGAATAGTTTTTGCTGTACT
TTCTATAGTGAATAGAGTTAGGCAGGGATATTCACCATTATCGTTTCAGACCCACCTCCCAACCCCGAGG
GGACCCGACAGGCCCGAAGGAATAGAAGAAGAAGGTGGAGAGAGAGACAGAGACAGATCCATTCGATTAG
TGAACGGATCGGCACTGCGTGCGCCAATTCTGCAGACAAATGGCAGTATTCATCCACAATTTTAAAAGAA
AAGGGGGGATTGGGGGGTACAGTGCAGGGGAAAGAATAGTAGACATAATAGCAACAGACATACAAACTAA
AGAATTACAAAAACAAATTACAAAAATTCAAAATTTTCGGGTTTATTACAGGGACAGCAGAGATCCAGTT
TGGTTAATTAAGGTACCGGGCAGAACGTCTTCACCAGTAATTTACGTGGGAAAGGTGCTTGTGTCCCAAC
AGGCTAGGATATAATGCTGAAACCGTCCCCCAAGCGTTCAGGGTGGGGTTTGCTACAACTTCCGAGTCCA
ATGTGTCCGTGTTCATGATATATATGCTCAAGGGCGAGAATTGGACCTAGCTTTCGTGTTAGTACGTAGC
ATGGTGACACAAGCACAGTAGATCCTGCCCGCCGATCGTATATATTAAGTTAATTCTTATGGAATATAAT
AACATGTGGATGGCCAGTGGTCGGTTGTTACACGCCTACCGCGATGCTGAATGACCCGGACTAGAGTGGC
GAAATTTATGGCGTGTGACCCGTTATGCTCCATTTCGGTCAGTGGGTCATTGCTAGTAGTCGATTGCATT
GCCATTCTCCGAGTGATTTATGGACCCCAGTGAAGACGCATTCGAAAATCAACCTCTGGATTACAAAATT
TGTGAAAGATTGACTGGTATTCTTAACTATGTTGCTCCTTTTACGCTATGTGGATACGCTGCTTTAATGC
CTTTGTATCATGCTATTGCTTCCCGTATGGCTTTCATTTTCTCCTCCTTGTATAAATCCTGGTTGCTGTC
TCTTTATGAGGAGTTGTGGCCCGTTGTCAGGCAACGTGGCGTGGTGTGCACTGTGTTTGCTGACGCAACC
CCCACTGGTTGGGGCATTGCCACCACCTGTCAGCTCCTTTCCGGGACTTTCGCTTTCCCCCTCCCTATTG
CCACGGCGGAACTCATCGCCGCCTGCCTTGCCCGCTGCTGGACAGGGGCTCGGCTGTTGGGCACTGACAA
TTCCGTGGTGTTGTCGGGGAAATCATCGTCCTTTCCTTGGCTGCTCGCCTGTGTTGCCACCTGGATTCTG
CGCGGGACGTCCTTCTGCTACGTCCCTTCGGCCCTCAATCCAGCGGACCTTCCTTCCCGCGGCCTGCTGC
CGGCTCTGCGGCCTCTTCCGCGTCCTCGCCTTCGCCCTCAGACGAGTCGGATCTCCCTTTGGGCCGCCTC
CCCGCGTCGACTTTAAGACCAATGACTTACAAGGCAGCTGTAGATCTTAGCCACTTTTTAAAAGAAAAGG
GGGGACTGGAAGGGCTAATTCACTCCCAACGAAGATAAGATCTGCTTTTTGCTTGTACTGGGTCTCTCTG
GTTAGACCAGATCTGAGCCTGGGAGCTCTCTGGCTAACTAGGGAACCCACTGCTTAAGCCTCAATAAAGC
TTGCCTTGAGTGCTTCAAGTAGTGTGTGCCCGTCTGTTGTGTGACTCTGGTAACTAGAGATCCCTCAGAC
CCTTTTAGTCAGTGTGGAAAATCTCTAGCAGGGCCCGTTTAAACCCGCTGATCAGCCTCGACTGTGCCTT
CTAGTTGCCAGCCATCTGTTGTTTGCCCCTCCCCCGTGCCTTCCTTGACCCTGGAAGGTGCCACTCCCAC
TGTCCTTTCCTAATAAAATGAGGAAATTGCATCGCATTGTCTGAGTAGGTGTCATTCTATTCTGGGGGGT
GGGGTGGGGCAGGACAGCAAGGGGGAGGATTGGGAAGATAATAGCAGGCATGCTGGGGATGCGGTGGGCT
CTATGGCTTCTGAGGCGGAAAGAACCAGCTGGGGCTCTAGGGGGTATCCCC
[124 nt withheld, positions 4252-4375]
C
[91 nt withheld, positions 4377-4467]
A
[49 nt withheld, positions 4469-4517]
CCTTTGACGTTGGAGTCCACGTTCTTT
[37 nt withheld, positions 4545-4581]
ACCCTATCTCGGTCTATTCTTTTGATTTATAAGGGATTTTGCCGATTTCGGCCTATTGGTTAAAAAATGA
GCTGATTTAACAAAAATTTAACGCGAATTAATTCTGTGGAATGTGTGTCAGTTAGGGTGTGGAAAGTCCC
CAGGCTCCCCAGCAGGCAGAAGTATGCAAAGCATGCATCTCAATTAGTCAGCAACCAGGTGTGGAAAGTC
CCCAGGCTCCCCAGCAGGCAGAAGTATGCAAAGCATGCATCTCAATTAGTCAGCAACCATAGTCCCGCCC
CTAACTCCGCCCATCCCGCCCCTAACTCCGCCCAGTTCCGCCCATTCTCCGCCCCATGGCTGACTAATTT
TTTTTATTTATGCAGAGGCCGAGGCCGCCTCTGCCTCTGAGCTATTCCAGAAGTAGTGAGGAGGCTTTTT
TGGAGGCCTAGGCTTTTGCAAAAAGCTCCCGGGAGCTTGTATATCCATTTTCGGATCTGATCAGCACGTG
TTGACAATTAATCATCGGCATAGTATATCGGCATAGTATAATACGACAAGGTGAGGAACTAAACCATGGC
CAAGTTGACCAGTGCCGTTCCGGTGCTCACCGCGCGCGACGTCGCCGGAGCGGTCGAGTTCTGGACCGAC
CGGCTCGGGTTCTCCCGGGACTTCGTGGAGGACGACTTCGCCGGTGTGGTCCGGGACGACGTGACCCTGT
TCATCAGCGCGGTCCAGGACCAGGTGGTGCCGGACAACACCCTGGCCTGGGTGTGGGTGCGCGGCCTGGA
CGAGCTGTACGCCGAGTGGTCGGAGGTCGTGTCCACGAACTTCCGGGACGCCTCCGGGCCGGCCATGACC
GAGATCGGCGAGCAGCCGTGGGGGCGGGAGTTCGCCCTGCGCGACCCGGCCGGCAACTGCGTGCACTTCG
TGGCCGAGGAGCAGGACTGACACGTGCTACGAGATTTCGATTCCACCGCCGCCTTCTATGAAAGGTTGGG
CTTCGGAATCGTTTTCCGGGACGCCGGCTGGATGATCCTCCAGCGCGGGGATCTCATGCTGGAGTTCTTC
GCCCACCCCAACTTGTTTATTGCAGCTTATAATGGTTACAAATAAAGCAATAGCATCACAAATTTCACAA
ATAAAGCATTTTTTTCACTGCATTCTAGTTGTGGTTTGTCCAAACTCATCAATGTATCTTATCATGTCTG
TATACCGTCGACCTCTAGCTAGAGCTTGGCGTAATCATGGTCATAGCTGTTTCCTGTGTGAAATTGTTAT
CCGCTCACAATTCCACACAACATACGAGCCGGAAGCATAAAGTGTAAAGCCTGGGGTGCCTAATGAGTGA
GCTAACTCACATTAATTGCGTTGCGCTCACTGCCCGCTTTCCAGTCGGGAAACCTGTCGTGCCAGCTGCA
TTAATGAATCGGCCAACGCGCGGGGAGAGGCGGTTTGCGTATTGGGCGCTCTTCCGCTTCCTCGCTCACT
GACTCGCTGCGCTCGGTCGTTCGGCTGCGGCGAGCGGTATCAGCTCACTCAAAGGCGGTAATACGGTTAT
CCACAGAATCAGGGGATAACGCAGGAAAGAACATGTGAGCAAAAGGCCAGCAAAAGGCCAGGAACCGTAA
AAAGGCCGCGTTGCTGGCGTTTTTCCATAGGCTCCGCCCCCCTGACGAGCATCACAAAAATCGACGCTCA
AGTCAGAGGTGGCGAAACCCGACAGGACTATAAAGATACCAGGCGTTTCCCCCTGGAAGCTCCCTCGTGC
GCTCTCCTGTTCCGACCCTGCCGCTTACCGGATACCTGTCCGCCTTTCTCCCTTCGGGAAGCGTGGCGCT
TTCTCATAGCTCACGCTGTAGGTATCTCAGTTCGGTGTAGGTCGTTCGCTCCAAGCTGGGCTGTGTGCAC
GAACCCCCCGTTCAGCCCGACCGCTGCGCCTTATCCGGTAACTATCGTCTTGAGTCCAACCCGGTAAGAC
ACGACTTATCGCCACTGGCAGCAGCCACTGGTAACAGGATTAGCAGAGCGAGGTATGTAGGCGGTGCTAC
AGAGTTCTTGAAGTGGTGGCCTAACTACGGCTACACTAGAAGAACAGTATTTGGTATCTGCGCTCTGCTG
AAGCCAGTTACCTTCGGAAAAAGAGTTGGTAGCTCTTGATCCGGCAAACAAACCACCGCTGGTAGCGGTG
GTTTTTTTGTTTGCAAGCAGCAGATTACGCGCAGAAAAAAAGGATCTCAAGAAGATCCTTTGATCTTTTC
TACGGGGTCTGACGCTCAGTGGAACGAAAACTCACGTTAAGGGATTTTGGTCATGAGATTATCAAAAAGG
ATCTTCACCTAGATCCTTTTAAATTAAAAATGAAGTTTTAAATCAATCTAAAGTATATATGAGTAAACTT
GGTCTGACAGTTACCAATGCTTAATCAGTGAGGCACCTATCTCAGCGATCTGTCTATTTCGTTCATCCAT
AGTTGCCTGACTCCCCGTCGTGTAGATAACTACGATACGGGAGGGCTTACCATCTGGCCCCAGTGCTGCA
ATGATACCGCGAGACCCACGCTCACCGGCTCCAGATTTATCAGCAATAAACCAGCCAGCCGGAAGGGCCG
AGCGCAGAAGTGGTCCTGCAACTTTATCCGCCTCCATCCAGTCTATTAATTGTTGCCGGGAAGCTAGAGT
AAGTAGTTCGCCAGTTAATAGTTTGCGCAACGTTGTTGCCATTGCTACAGGCATCGTGGTGTCACGCTCG
TCGTTTGGTATGGCTTCATTCAGCTCCGGTTCCCAACGATCAAGGCGAGTTACATGATCCCCCATGTTGT
GCAAAAAAGCGGTTAGCTCCTTCGGTCCTCCGATCGTTGTCAGAAGTAAGTTGGCCGCAGTGTTATCACT
CATGGTTATGGCAGCACTGCATAATTCTCTTACTGTCATGCCATCCGTAAGATGCTTTTCTGTGACTGGT
GAGTACTCAACCAAGTCATTCTGAGAATAGTGTATGCGGCGACCGAGTTGCTCTTGCCCGGCGTCAATAC
GGGATAATACCGCGCCACATAGCAGAACTTTAAAAGTGCTCATCATTGGAAAACGTTCTTCGGGGCGAAA
ACTCTCAAGGATCTTACCGCTGTTGAGATCCAGTTCGATGTAACCCACTCGTGCACCCAACTGATCTTCA
GCATCTTTTACTTTCACCAGCGTTTCTGGGTGAGCAAAAACAGGAAGGCAAAATGCCGCAAAAAAGGGAA
TAAGGGCGACACGGAAATGTTGAATACTCATACTCTTCCTTTTTCAATATTATTGAAGCATTTATCAGGG
TTATTGTCTCATGAGCGGATACATATTTGAATGTATTTAGAAAAATAAACAAATAGGGGTTCCGCGCACA
TTTCCCCGAAAAGTGCCACCTGAC
